Addgene plasmid #132464: pRNF219.1.0-gDNA
Purpose: CRISPR/Cas9 plasmid to create GFP fusion proteins
Depositing lab: Kevin White. Depositing organization: University of Chicago.
Backbone
  Vector backbone: pX330
  Backbone manufacturer: addgene ID: 42230
  Vector type: CRISPR
Growth in bacteria
  Bacterial resistance: Ampicillin, 100 μg/mL
  Growth temperature: 37°C
  Growth strain: DH5alpha
  Copy number: High Copy
Gene/Insert
  Gene/Insert name: RNF219
  gRNA/shRNA sequence: TAAAAGTTGACTCATTAGAA AGG
  Species: H. sapiens (human)
  Cloning method: Restriction Enzyme; 5′ cloning site BbsI (destroyed during cloning); 3′ cloning site BbsI (destroyed during cloning)
Terms and licenses: Academic/Nonprofit Terms; Industry Terms: Not Available to Industry
Depositor comments: gRNA sequence also includes uncloned PAM after the space
How to cite: pRNF219.1.0-gDNA was a gift from Kevin White (Addgene plasmid # 132464 ; http://n2t.net/addgene:132464 ; RRID:Addgene_132464)
