[The description below was written by a language model from this plasmid's Addgene catalogue record and pLannotate feature annotations shown in this document.]
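Description:
pRNF219.1.0-gDNA is a mammalian CRISPR/Cas9 expression plasmid built on the pX330 backbone, an all-in-one vector that delivers both a single guide RNA and Streptococcus pyogenes Cas9 from one plasmid. It carries a guide targeting the human RNF219 gene, inserted as a spacer between the two BbsI sites of the backbone, which were destroyed during cloning. In the circular 8,508-nt sequence, the human U6 RNA polymerase III promoter lies at the end of the numbered record. It reads across the origin into the spacer and the S. pyogenes gRNA scaffold annotated at the start. A short additional scaffold fragment follows the full scaffold.

Cas9 is expressed from a hybrid promoter made up of the CMV enhancer, the chicken β-actin promoter and a hybrid CBA/MVM intron. The coding sequence is annotated as adjoining N- and C-terminal portions that together span the nuclease. It is followed by a C-terminal bipartite nucleoplasmin nuclear localization signal and a bovine growth hormone polyadenylation signal. A single AAV2 ITR is annotated downstream. With only one such repeat, the plasmid is not a packageable AAV genome.

The plasmid is propagated in E. coli through a high-copy ColE1/pUC-type origin with ampicillin selection (β-lactamase under its own promoter). An f1 origin and small bom and rop fragments are also annotated. No mammalian selection marker or reporter appears in the feature table.

The stated purpose is to create GFP fusion proteins. This plasmid contains no GFP sequence, so it presumably supplies the targeted cut at RNF219, with the GFP tag coming from a separate donor template that the record does not describe.
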