Features (pLannotate 1.2.2; 18 found; start..end, strand, type, name):
      1..76      +  misc_RNA       gRNA scaffold: guide RNA scaffold for the Streptococcus pyogenes CRISPR/Cas9 system
     83..126     +  misc_RNA       gRNA scaffold (fragment): guide RNA scaffold for the Streptococcus pyogenes CRISPR/Cas9 system
    173..458     +  enhancer       CMV enhancer: human cytomegalovirus immediate early enhancer; contains an 18-bp deletion relative to the standard CMV enhancer
    460..737     +  promoter       chicken β-actin promoter: No description available
    738..965     +  intron         hybrid intron: hybrid between chicken β-actin (CBA) and minute virus of mice (MMV) introns (Gray et al., 2011)
   1103..2704    +  CDS            Cas9(N): N-terminal portion of Streptococcus pyogenes Cas9 (Zetsche et al., 2015)
   2705..5203    +  CDS            Cas9(C): C-terminal portion of Streptococcus pyogenes Cas9 (Zetsche et al., 2015)
   5204..5251    +  CDS            nucleoplasmin NLS: bipartite nuclear localization signal from nucleoplasmin
   5285..5396    +  polyA_signal   bGH poly(A) signal: bovine growth hormone polyadenylation signal
   5501..5641    +  repeat_region  AAV2 ITR: inverted terminal repeat of adeno-associated virus serotype 2 inverted
   5646..5697    -  misc_feature   bom (fragment): basis of mobility region from pBR322
   5716..6171    +  rep_origin     f1 ori (sequence partly withheld): f1 bacteriophage origin of replication; arrow indicates direction of (+) strand synthesis
   6172..6221    -  misc_feature   bom (fragment): basis of mobility region from pBR322
   6323..6358    -  CDS            rop (fragment): Rop protein, which maintains plasmids at low copy number; rop
   6453..6557    +  promoter       AmpR promoter: bla
   6558..7418    +  CDS            AmpR: β-lactamase; bla; confers resistance to ampicillin, carbenicillin, and related antibiotics
   7589..8177    +  rep_origin     ori: high-copy-number ColE1/pMB1/pBR322/pUC origin of replication
   8239..8479    +  promoter       U6 promoter: RNA polymerase III promoter for human U6 snRNA
>Addgene plasmid #132464 | pRNF219.1.0-gDNA | addgene full sequence | sequence record 267084 | Addgene NGS Result
GTTTTAGAGCTAGAAATAGCAAGTTAAAATAAGGCTAGTCCGTTATCAACTTGAAAAAGTGGCACCGAGT
CGGTGCTTTTTTGTTTTAGAGCTAGAAATAGCAAGTTAAAATAAGGCTAGTCCGTTTTTAGCGCGTGCGC
CAATTCTGCAGACAAATGGCTCTAGAGGTACCCGTTACATAACTTACGGTAAATGGCCCGCCTGGCTGAC
CGCCCAACGACCCCCGCCCATTGACGTCAATAGTAACGCCAATAGGGACTTTCCATTGACGTCAATGGGT
GGAGTATTTACGGTAAACTGCCCACTTGGCAGTACATCAAGTGTATCATATGCCAAGTACGCCCCCTATT
GACGTCAATGACGGTAAATGGCCCGCCTGGCATTGTGCCCAGTACATGACCTTATGGGACTTTCCTACTT
GGCAGTACATCTACGTATTAGTCATCGCTATTACCATGGTCGAGGTGAGCCCCACGTTCTGCTTCACTCT
CCCCATCTCCCCCCCCTCCCCACCCCCAATTTTGTATTTATTTATTTTTTAATTATTTTGTGCAGCGATG
GGGGCGGGGGGGGGGGGGGGGCGCGCGCCAGGCGGGGCGGGGCGGGGCGAGGGGCGGGGCGGGGCGAGGC
GGAGAGGTGCGGCGGCAGCCAATCAGAGCGGCGCGCTCCGAAAGTTTCCTTTTATGGCGAGGCGGCGGCG
GCGGCGGCCCTATAAAAAGCGAAGCGCGCGGCGGGCGGGAGTCGCTGCGCGCTGCCTTCGCCCCGTGCCC
CGCTCCGCCGCCGCCTCGCGCCGCCCGCCCCGGCTCTGACTGACCGCGTTACTCCCACAGGTGAGCGGGC
GGGACGGCCCTTCTCCTCCGGGCTGTAATTAGCTGAGCAAGAGGTAAGGGTTTAAGGGATGGTTGGTTGG
TGGGGTATTAATGTTTAATTACCTGGAGCACCTGCCTGAAATCACTTTTTTTCAGGTTGGACCGGTGCCA
CCATGGACTATAAGGACCACGACGGAGACTACAAGGATCATGATATTGATTACAAAGACGATGACGATAA
GATGGCCCCAAAGAAGAAGCGGAAGGTCGGTATCCACGGAGTCCCAGCAGCCGACAAGAAGTACAGCATC
GGCCTGGACATCGGCACCAACTCTGTGGGCTGGGCCGTGATCACCGACGAGTACAAGGTGCCCAGCAAGA
AATTCAAGGTGCTGGGCAACACCGACCGGCACAGCATCAAGAAGAACCTGATCGGAGCCCTGCTGTTCGA
CAGCGGCGAAACAGCCGAGGCCACCCGGCTGAAGAGAACCGCCAGAAGAAGATACACCAGACGGAAGAAC
CGGATCTGCTATCTGCAAGAGATCTTCAGCAACGAGATGGCCAAGGTGGACGACAGCTTCTTCCACAGAC
TGGAAGAGTCCTTCCTGGTGGAAGAGGATAAGAAGCACGAGCGGCACCCCATCTTCGGCAACATCGTGGA
CGAGGTGGCCTACCACGAGAAGTACCCCACCATCTACCACCTGAGAAAGAAACTGGTGGACAGCACCGAC
AAGGCCGACCTGCGGCTGATCTATCTGGCCCTGGCCCACATGATCAAGTTCCGGGGCCACTTCCTGATCG
AGGGCGACCTGAACCCCGACAACAGCGACGTGGACAAGCTGTTCATCCAGCTGGTGCAGACCTACAACCA
GCTGTTCGAGGAAAACCCCATCAACGCCAGCGGCGTGGACGCCAAGGCCATCCTGTCTGCCAGACTGAGC
AAGAGCAGACGGCTGGAAAATCTGATCGCCCAGCTGCCCGGCGAGAAGAAGAATGGCCTGTTCGGAAACC
TGATTGCCCTGAGCCTGGGCCTGACCCCCAACTTCAAGAGCAACTTCGACCTGGCCGAGGATGCCAAACT
GCAGCTGAGCAAGGACACCTACGACGACGACCTGGACAACCTGCTGGCCCAGATCGGCGACCAGTACGCC
GACCTGTTTCTGGCCGCCAAGAACCTGTCCGACGCCATCCTGCTGAGCGACATCCTGAGAGTGAACACCG
AGATCACCAAGGCCCCCCTGAGCGCCTCTATGATCAAGAGATACGACGAGCACCACCAGGACCTGACCCT
GCTGAAAGCTCTCGTGCGGCAGCAGCTGCCTGAGAAGTACAAAGAGATTTTCTTCGACCAGAGCAAGAAC
GGCTACGCCGGCTACATTGACGGCGGAGCCAGCCAGGAAGAGTTCTACAAGTTCATCAAGCCCATCCTGG
AAAAGATGGACGGCACCGAGGAACTGCTCGTGAAGCTGAACAGAGAGGACCTGCTGCGGAAGCAGCGGAC
CTTCGACAACGGCAGCATCCCCCACCAGATCCACCTGGGAGAGCTGCACGCCATTCTGCGGCGGCAGGAA
GATTTTTACCCATTCCTGAAGGACAACCGGGAAAAGATCGAGAAGATCCTGACCTTCCGCATCCCCTACT
ACGTGGGCCCTCTGGCCAGGGGAAACAGCAGATTCGCCTGGATGACCAGAAAGAGCGAGGAAACCATCAC
CCCCTGGAACTTCGAGGAAGTGGTGGACAAGGGCGCTTCCGCCCAGAGCTTCATCGAGCGGATGACCAAC
TTCGATAAGAACCTGCCCAACGAGAAGGTGCTGCCCAAGCACAGCCTGCTGTACGAGTACTTCACCGTGT
ATAACGAGCTGACCAAAGTGAAATACGTGACCGAGGGAATGAGAAAGCCCGCCTTCCTGAGCGGCGAGCA
GAAAAAGGCCATCGTGGACCTGCTGTTCAAGACCAACCGGAAAGTGACCGTGAAGCAGCTGAAAGAGGAC
TACTTCAAGAAAATCGAGTGCTTCGACTCCGTGGAAATCTCCGGCGTGGAAGATCGGTTCAACGCCTCCC
TGGGCACATACCACGATCTGCTGAAAATTATCAAGGACAAGGACTTCCTGGACAATGAGGAAAACGAGGA
CATTCTGGAAGATATCGTGCTGACCCTGACACTGTTTGAGGACAGAGAGATGATCGAGGAACGGCTGAAA
ACCTATGCCCACCTGTTCGACGACAAAGTGATGAAGCAGCTGAAGCGGCGGAGATACACCGGCTGGGGCA
GGCTGAGCCGGAAGCTGATCAACGGCATCCGGGACAAGCAGTCCGGCAAGACAATCCTGGATTTCCTGAA
GTCCGACGGCTTCGCCAACAGAAACTTCATGCAGCTGATCCACGACGACAGCCTGACCTTTAAAGAGGAC
ATCCAGAAAGCCCAGGTGTCCGGCCAGGGCGATAGCCTGCACGAGCACATTGCCAATCTGGCCGGCAGCC
CCGCCATTAAGAAGGGCATCCTGCAGACAGTGAAGGTGGTGGACGAGCTCGTGAAAGTGATGGGCCGGCA
CAAGCCCGAGAACATCGTGATCGAAATGGCCAGAGAGAACCAGACCACCCAGAAGGGACAGAAGAACAGC
CGCGAGAGAATGAAGCGGATCGAAGAGGGCATCAAAGAGCTGGGCAGCCAGATCCTGAAAGAACACCCCG
TGGAAAACACCCAGCTGCAGAACGAGAAGCTGTACCTGTACTACCTGCAGAATGGGCGGGATATGTACGT
GGACCAGGAACTGGACATCAACCGGCTGTCCGACTACGATGTGGACCATATCGTGCCTCAGAGCTTTCTG
AAGGACGACTCCATCGACAACAAGGTGCTGACCAGAAGCGACAAGAACCGGGGCAAGAGCGACAACGTGC
CCTCCGAAGAGGTCGTGAAGAAGATGAAGAACTACTGGCGGCAGCTGCTGAACGCCAAGCTGATTACCCA
GAGAAAGTTCGACAATCTGACCAAGGCCGAGAGAGGCGGCCTGAGCGAACTGGATAAGGCCGGCTTCATC
AAGAGACAGCTGGTGGAAACCCGGCAGATCACAAAGCACGTGGCACAGATCCTGGACTCCCGGATGAACA
CTAAGTACGACGAGAATGACAAGCTGATCCGGGAAGTGAAAGTGATCACCCTGAAGTCCAAGCTGGTGTC
CGATTTCCGGAAGGATTTCCAGTTTTACAAAGTGCGCGAGATCAACAACTACCACCACGCCCACGACGCC
TACCTGAACGCCGTCGTGGGAACCGCCCTGATCAAAAAGTACCCTAAGCTGGAAAGCGAGTTCGTGTACG
GCGACTACAAGGTGTACGACGTGCGGAAGATGATCGCCAAGAGCGAGCAGGAAATCGGCAAGGCTACCGC
CAAGTACTTCTTCTACAGCAACATCATGAACTTTTTCAAGACCGAGATTACCCTGGCCAACGGCGAGATC
CGGAAGCGGCCTCTGATCGAGACAAACGGCGAAACCGGGGAGATCGTGTGGGATAAGGGCCGGGATTTTG
CCACCGTGCGGAAAGTGCTGAGCATGCCCCAAGTGAATATCGTGAAAAAGACCGAGGTGCAGACAGGCGG
CTTCAGCAAAGAGTCTATCCTGCCCAAGAGGAACAGCGATAAGCTGATCGCCAGAAAGAAGGACTGGGAC
CCTAAGAAGTACGGCGGCTTCGACAGCCCCACCGTGGCCTATTCTGTGCTGGTGGTGGCCAAAGTGGAAA
AGGGCAAGTCCAAGAAACTGAAGAGTGTGAAAGAGCTGCTGGGGATCACCATCATGGAAAGAAGCAGCTT
CGAGAAGAATCCCATCGACTTTCTGGAAGCCAAGGGCTACAAAGAAGTGAAAAAGGACCTGATCATCAAG
CTGCCTAAGTACTCCCTGTTCGAGCTGGAAAACGGCCGGAAGAGAATGCTGGCCTCTGCCGGCGAACTGC
AGAAGGGAAACGAACTGGCCCTGCCCTCCAAATATGTGAACTTCCTGTACCTGGCCAGCCACTATGAGAA
GCTGAAGGGCTCCCCCGAGGATAATGAGCAGAAACAGCTGTTTGTGGAACAGCACAAGCACTACCTGGAC
GAGATCATCGAGCAGATCAGCGAGTTCTCCAAGAGAGTGATCCTGGCCGACGCTAATCTGGACAAAGTGC
TGTCCGCCTACAACAAGCACCGGGATAAGCCCATCAGAGAGCAGGCCGAGAATATCATCCACCTGTTTAC
CCTGACCAATCTGGGAGCCCCTGCCGCCTTCAAGTACTTTGACACCACCATCGACCGGAAGAGGTACACC
AGCACCAAAGAGGTGCTGGACGCCACCCTGATCCACCAGAGCATCACCGGCCTGTACGAGACACGGATCG
ACCTGTCTCAGCTGGGAGGCGACAAAAGGCCGGCGGCCACGAAAAAGGCCGGCCAGGCAAAAAAGAAAAA
GTAAGAATTCCTAGAGCTCGCTGATCAGCCTCGACTGTGCCTTCTAGTTGCCAGCCATCTGTTGTTTGCC
CCTCCCCCGTGCCTTCCTTGACCCTGGAAGGTGCCACTCCCACTGTCCTTTCCTAATAAAATGAGGAAAT
TGCATCGCATTGTCTGAGTAGGTGTCATTCTATTCTGGGGGGTGGGGTGGGGCAGGACAGCAAGGGGGAG
GATTGGGAAGAGAATAGCAGGCATGCTGGGGAGCGGCCGCAGGAACCCCTAGTGATGGAGTTGGCCACTC
CCTCTCTGCGCGCTCGCTCGCTCACTGAGGCCGGGCGACCAAAGGTCGCCCGACGCCCGGGCTTTGCCCG
GGCGGCCTCAGTGAGCGAGCGAGCGCGCAGCTGCCTGCAGGGGCGCCTGATGCGGTATTTTCTCCTTACG
CATCTGTGCGGTATTTCACACCGCATA
[95 nt withheld, positions 5698-5792]
T
[46 nt withheld, positions 5794-5839]
C
[141 nt withheld, positions 5841-5981]
CCTTTGACGTTGGAGTCCACGTTCTTT
[37 nt withheld, positions 6009-6045]
ACTCTATCTCGGGCTATTCTTTTGATTTATAAGGGATTTTGCCGATTTCGGTCTATTGGTTAAAAAATGA
GCTGATTTAACAAAAATTTAACGCGAATTTTAACAAAATATTAACGTTTACAATTTTATGGTGCACTCTC
AGTACAATCTGCTCTGATGCCGCATAGTTAAGCCAGCCCCGACACCCGCCAACACCCGCTGACGCGCCCT
GACGGGCTTGTCTGCTCCCGGCATCCGCTTACAGACAAGCTGTGACCGTCTCCGGGAGCTGCATGTGTCA
GAGGTTTTCACCGTCATCACCGAAACGCGCGAGACGAAAGGGCCTCGTGATACGCCTATTTTTATAGGTT
AATGTCATGATAATAATGGTTTCTTAGACGTCAGGTGGCACTTTTCGGGGAAATGTGCGCGGAACCCCTA
TTTGTTTATTTTTCTAAATACATTCAAATATGTATCCGCTCATGAGACAATAACCCTGATAAATGCTTCA
ATAATATTGAAAAAGGAAGAGTATGAGTATTCAACATTTCCGTGTCGCCCTTATTCCCTTTTTTGCGGCA
TTTTGCCTTCCTGTTTTTGCTCACCCAGAAACGCTGGTGAAAGTAAAAGATGCTGAAGATCAGTTGGGTG
CACGAGTGGGTTACATCGAACTGGATCTCAACAGCGGTAAGATCCTTGAGAGTTTTCGCCCCGAAGAACG
TTTTCCAATGATGAGCACTTTTAAAGTTCTGCTATGTGGCGCGGTATTATCCCGTATTGACGCCGGGCAA
GAGCAACTCGGTCGCCGCATACACTATTCTCAGAATGACTTGGTTGAGTACTCACCAGTCACAGAAAAGC
ATCTTACGGATGGCATGACAGTAAGAGAATTATGCAGTGCTGCCATAACCATGAGTGATAACACTGCGGC
CAACTTACTTCTGACAACGATCGGAGGACCGAAGGAGCTAACCGCTTTTTTGCACAACATGGGGGATCAT
GTAACTCGCCTTGATCGTTGGGAACCGGAGCTGAATGAAGCCATACCAAACGACGAGCGTGACACCACGA
TGCCTGTAGCAATGGCAACAACGTTGCGCAAACTATTAACTGGCGAACTACTTACTCTAGCTTCCCGGCA
ACAATTAATAGACTGGATGGAGGCGGATAAAGTTGCAGGACCACTTCTGCGCTCGGCCCTTCCGGCTGGC
TGGTTTATTGCTGATAAATCTGGAGCCGGTGAGCGTGGAAGCCGCGGTATCATTGCAGCACTGGGGCCAG
ATGGTAAGCCCTCCCGTATCGTAGTTATCTACACGACGGGGAGTCAGGCAACTATGGATGAACGAAATAG
ACAGATCGCTGAGATAGGTGCCTCACTGATTAAGCATTGGTAACTGTCAGACCAAGTTTACTCATATATA
CTTTAGATTGATTTAAAACTTCATTTTTAATTTAAAAGGATCTAGGTGAAGATCCTTTTTGATAATCTCA
TGACCAAAATCCCTTAACGTGAGTTTTCGTTCCACTGAGCGTCAGACCCCGTAGAAAAGATCAAAGGATC
TTCTTGAGATCCTTTTTTTCTGCGCGTAATCTGCTGCTTGCAAACAAAAAAACCACCGCTACCAGCGGTG
GTTTGTTTGCCGGATCAAGAGCTACCAACTCTTTTTCCGAAGGTAACTGGCTTCAGCAGAGCGCAGATAC
CAAATACTGTTCTTCTAGTGTAGCCGTAGTTAGGCCACCACTTCAAGAACTCTGTAGCACCGCCTACATA
CCTCGCTCTGCTAATCCTGTTACCAGTGGCTGCTGCCAGTGGCGATAAGTCGTGTCTTACCGGGTTGGAC
TCAAGACGATAGTTACCGGATAAGGCGCAGCGGTCGGGCTGAACGGGGGGTTCGTGCACACAGCCCAGCT
TGGAGCGAACGACCTACACCGAACTGAGATACCTACAGCGTGAGCTATGAGAAAGCGCCACGCTTCCCGA
AGGGAGAAAGGCGGACAGGTATCCGGTAAGCGGCAGGGTCGGAACAGGAGAGCGCACGAGGGAGCTTCCA
GGGGGAAACGCCTGGTATCTTTATAGTCCTGTCGGGTTTCGCCACCTCTGACTTGAGCGTCGATTTTTGT
GATGCTCGTCAGGGGGGCGGAGCCTATGGAAAAACGCCAGCAACGCGGCCTTTTTACGGTTCCTGGCCTT
TTGCTGGCCTTTTGCTCACATGTGAGGGCCTATTTCCCATGATTCCTTCATATTTGCATATACGATACAA
GGCTGTTAGAGAGATAATTGGAATTAATTTGACTGTAAACACAAAGATATTAGTACAAAATACGTGACGT
AGAAAGTAATAATTTCTTGGGTAGTTTGCAGTTTTAAAATTATGTTTTAAAATGGACTATCATATGCTTA
CCGTAACTTGAAAGTATTTCGATTTCTTGGCTTTATATATCTTGTGGAAAGGACGAAACACCGTAAAAGT
TGACTCATTAGAA
